>Addgene plasmid #163604 | pCAG-cofilin S3A | addgene full sequence | sequence record 340814 | Addgene NGS Result
GGTCGACATTGATTATTGACTAGTTATTAATAGTAATCAATTACGGGGTCATTAGTTCATAGCCCATATA
TGGAGTTCCGCGTTACATAACTTACGGTAAATGGCCCGCCTGGCTGACCGCCCAACGACCCCCGCCCATT
GACGTCAATAATGACGTATGTTCCCATAGTAACGCCAATAGGGACTTTCCATTGACGTCAATGGGTGGAG
TATTTACGGTAAACTGCCCACTTGGCAGTACATCAAGTGTATCATATGCCAAGTACGCCCCCTATTGACG
TCAATGACGGTAAATGGCCCGCCTGGCATTATGCCCAGTACATGACCTTATGGGACTTTCCTACTTGGCA
GTACATCTACGTATTAGTCATCGCTATTACCATGGTCGAGGTGAGCCCCACGTTCTGCTTCACTCTCCCC
ATCTCCCCCCCCTCCCCACCCCCAATTTTGTATTTATTTATTTTTTAATTATTTTGTGCAGCGATGGGGG
CGGGGGGGGGGGGGGSGCGCGCCRGGSGGGGSGGGGSGGGGSGRGGGGSGGGGSGGGGSGAGGCGGAGAG
GTGCGGCGGCAGCCAATCAGAGCGGCGCGCTCCGAAAGTTTCCTTTTATGGCGAGGCGGCGGCGGCGGCG
GCCCTATAAAAAGCGAAGCGCGCGGCGGGCGGGAGTCGCTGCGCGCTGCCTTCGCCCCGTGCCCCGCTCC
GCCGCCGCCTCGCGCCGCCCGCCCCGGCTCTGACTGACCGCGTTACTCCCACAGGTGAGCGGGCGGGACG
GCCCTTCTCCTCCGGGCTGTAATTAGCGCTTGGTTTAATGACGGCTTGTTTCTTTTCTGTGGCTGCGTGA
AAGCCTTGAGGGGCTCCGGGAGGGCCCTTTGTGCGGGGGGAGCGGCTCGGGGGGTGCGTGCGTGTGTGTG
TGCGTGGGGAGCGCCGCGTGCGGCTCCGCGCTGCCCGGCGGCTGTGAGCGCTGCGGGCGCGGCGCGGGGC
TTTGTGCGCTCCGCAGTGTGCGCGAGGGGAGCGCGGCCGGGGGCGGTGCCCCGCGGTGCGGGGGGGGCTG
CGAGGGGAACAAAGGCTGCGTGCGGGGTGTGTGCGTGGGGGGGTGAGCAGGGGGTGTGGGCGCGTCGGTC
GGGCTGCAACCCCCCCTGCACCCCCCTCCCCGAGTTGCTGAGCACGGCCCGGCTTCGGGTGCGGGGCTCC
GTACGGGGCGTGGCGCGGGGCTCGCCGTGCCGGGCGGGGGGTGGCGGCAGGTGGGGGTGCCGGGCGGGGC
GGGGCCGCCTCGGGCCGGGGAGGGCTCGGGGGAGGGGCGCGGCGGCCCCCGGAGCGCCGGCGGCTGTCGA
GGCGCGGCGAGCCGCAGCCATTGCCTTTTATGGTAATCGTGCGAGAGGGCGCAGGGACTTCCTTTGTCCC
AAATCTGTGCGGAGCCGAAATCTGGGAGGCGCCGCCGCACCCCCTCTAGCGGGCGCGGGGCGAAGCGGTG
CGGCGCCGGCAGGAAGGAAATGGGCGGGGAGGGCCTTCGTGCGTCGCCGCGCCGCCGTCCCCTTCTCCCT
CTCCAGCCTCGGGGCTGTCCGCGGGGGGACGGCTGCCTTCGGGGGGGACGGGGCAGGGCGGGGTTCGGCT
TCTGGCGTGTGACCGGCGGCTCTAGAGCCTCTGCTAACCATGTTCATGCCTTCTTCTTTTTCCTACAGCT
CCTGGGCAACGTGCTGGTTATTGTGCTGTCTCATCATTTTGGCAAAGAATTCGCCACCATGGCCGCGGGT
GTGGCTGTCTCTGATGGTGTCATCAAGGTGTTCAATGACATGAAGGTTCGCAAGTCTTCAACACCAGAAG
AAGTGAAGAAACGCAAGAAGGCGGTGCTCTTTTGCCTGAGTGAGGACAAGAAGAACATCATCCTGGAGGA
GGGCAAGGAGATCCTGGTAGGAGATGTGGGGCAGACTGTGGACGACCCCTACACCACTTTTGTCAAGATG
CTGCCAGACAAGGACTGCCGCTATGCACTCTATGATGCAACCTATGAGACCAAGGAGAGCAAGAAGGAGG
ACCTGGTGTTCATCTTCTGGGCCCCCGAGAATGCACCCCTCAAGAGCAAAATGATCTATGCCAGCTCCAA
GGATGCCATCAAGAAGAAGCTGACAGGAATCAAGCATGAATTACAAGCTAACTGCTACGAGGAGGTCAAG
GACCGCTGCACCCTGGCAGAGAAACTAGGTGGCAGCGCCGTCATTTCCCTGGAGGGCAAGCCTTTGTGAG
CGGCCGCACTCCTCAGGTGCAGGCTGCCTATCAGAAGGTGGTGGCTGGTGTGGCCAATGCCCTGGCTCAC
AAATACCACTGAGATCTTTTTCCCTCTGCCAAAAATTATGGGGACATCATGAAGCCCCTTGAGCATCTGA
CTTCTGGCTAATAAAGGAAATTTATTTTCATTGCAATAGTGTGTTGGAATTTTTTGTGTCTCTCACTCGG
AAGGACATATGGGAGGGCAAATCATTTAAAACATCAGAATGAGTATTTGGTTTAGAGTTTGGCAACATAT
GCCCATATGCTGGCTGCCATGAACAAAGGTTGGCTATAAAGAGGTCATCAGTATATGAAACAGCCCCCTG
CTGTCCATTCCTTATTCCATAGAAAAGCCTTGACTTGAGGTTAGATTTTTTTTATATTTTGTTTTGTGTT
ATTTTTTTCTTTAACATCCCTAAAATTTTCCTTACATGTTTTACTAGCCAGATTTTTCCTCCTCTCCTGA
CTACTCCCAGTCATAGCTGTCCCTCTTCTCTTATGGAGATCCCTCGACCTGCAGCCCAAGCTTGGCGTAA
TCATGGTCATAGCTGTTTCCTGTGTGAAATTGTTATCCGCTCACAATTCCACACAACATACGAGCCGGAA
GCATAAAGTGTAAAGCCTGGGGTGCCTAATGAGTGAGCTAACTCACATTAATTGCGTTGCGCTCACTGCC
CGCTTTCCAGTCGGGAAACCTGTCGTGCCAGCGGATCCGCATCTCAATTAGTCAGCAACCATAGTCCCGC
CCCTAACTCCGCCCATCCCGCCCCTAACTCCGCCCAGTTCCGCCCATTCTCCGCCCCATGGCTGACTAAT
TTTTTTTATTTATGCAGAGGCCGAGGCCGCCTCGGCCTCTGAGCTATTCCAGAAGTAGTGAGGAGGCTTT
TTTGGAGGCCTAGGCTTTTGCAAAAAGCTAACTTGTTTATTGCAGCTTATAATGGTTACAAATAAAGCAA
TAGCATCACAAATTTCACAAATAAAGCATTTTTTTCACTGCATTCTAGTTGTGGTTTGTCCAAACTCATC
AATGTATCTTATCATGTCTGGATCCGCTGCATTAATGAATCGGCCAACGCGCGGGGAGAGGCGGTTTGCG
TATTGGGCGCTCTTCCGCTTCCTCGCTCACTGACTCGCTGCGCTCGGTCGTTCGGCTGCGGCGAGCGGTA
TCAGCTCACTCAAAGGCGGTAATACGGTTATCCACAGAATCAGGGGATAACGCAGGAAAGAACATGTGAG
CAAAAGGCCAGCAAAAGGCCAGGAACCGTAAAAAGGCCGCGTTGCTGGCGTTTTTCCATAGGCTCCGCCC
CCCTGACGAGCATCACAAAAATCGACGCTCAAGTCAGAGGTGGCGAAACCCGACAGGACTATAAAGATAC
CAGGCGTTTCCCCCTGGAAGCTCCCTCGTGCGCTCTCCTGTTCCGACCCTGCCGCTTACCGGATACCTGT
CCGCCTTTCTCCCTTCGGGAAGCGTGGCGCTTTCTCATAGCTCACGCTGTAGGTATCTCAGTTCGGTGTA
GGTCGTTCGCTCCAAGCTGGGCTGTGTGCACGAACCCCCCGTTCAGCCCGACCGCTGCGCCTTATCCGGT
AACTATCGTCTTGAGTCCAACCCGGTAAGACACGACTTATCGCCACTGGCAGCAGCCACTGGTAACAGGA
TTAGCAGAGCGAGGTATGTAGGCGGTGCTACAGAGTTCTTGAAGTGGTGGCCTAACTACGGCTACACTAG
AAGAACAGTATTTGGTATCTGCGCTCTGCTGAAGCCAGTTACCTTCGGAAAAAGAGTTGGTAGCTCTTGA
TCCGGCAAACAAACCACCGCTGGTAGCGGTGGTTTTTTTGTTTGCAAGCAGCAGATTACGCGCAGAAAAA
AAGGATCTCAAGAAGATCCTTTGATCTTTTCTACGGGGTCTGACGCTCAGTGGAACGAAAACTCACGTTA
AGGGATTTTGGTCATGAGATTATCAAAAAGGATCTTCACCTAGATCCTTTTAAATTAAAAATGAAGTTTT
AAATCAATCTAAAGTATATATGAGTAAACTTGGTCTGACAGTTACCAATGCTTAATCAGTGAGGCACCTA
TCTCAGCGATCTGTCTATTTCGTTCATCCATAGTTGCCTGACTCCCCGTCGTGTAGATAACTACGATACG
GGAGGGCTTACCATCTGGCCCCAGTGCTGCAATGATACCGCGAGACCCACGCTCACCGGCTCCAGATTTA
TCAGCAATAAACCAGCCAGCCGGAAGGGCCGAGCGCAGAAGTGGTCCTGCAACTTTATCCGCCTCCATCC
AGTCTATTAATTGTTGCCGGGAAGCTAGAGTAAGTAGTTCGCCAGTTAATAGTTTGCGCAACGTTGTTGC
CATTGCTACAGGCATCGTGGTGTCACGCTCGTCGTTTGGTATGGCTTCATTCAGCTCCGGTTCCCAACGA
TCAAGGCGAGTTACATGATCCCCCATGTTGTGCAAAAAAGCGGTTAGCTCCTTCGGTCCTCCGATCGTTG
TCAGAAGTAAGTTGGCCGCAGTGTTATCACTCATGGTTATGGCAGCACTGCATAATTCTCTTACTGTCAT
GCCATCCGTAAGATGCTTTTCTGTGACTGGTGAGTACTCAACCAAGTCATTCTGAGAATAGTGTATGCGG
CGACCGAGTTGCTCTTGCCCGGCGTCAATACGGGATAATACCGCGCCACATAGCAGAACTTTAAAAGTGC
TCATCATTGGAAAACGTTCTTCGGGGCGAAAACTCTCAAGGATCTTACCGCTGTTGAGATCCAGTTCGAT
GTAACCCACTCGTGCACCCAACTGATCTTCAGCATCTTTTACTTTCACCAGCGTTTCTGGGTGAGCAAAA
ACAGGAAGGCAAAATGCCGCAAAAAAGGGAATAAGGGCGACACGGAAATGTTGAATACTCATACTCTTCC
TTTTTCAATATTATTGAAGCATTTATCAGGGTTATTGTCTCATGAGCGGATACATATTTGAATGTATTTA
GAAAAATAAACAAATAGGGGTTCCGCGCACATTTCCCCGAAAAGTGCCACCTG
Features (pLannotate 1.2.2; 17 found; start..end, strand, type, name):
      5..384     +  enhancer       CMV enhancer: human cytomegalovirus immediate early enhancer
    386..661     +  promoter       chicken β-actin promoter: No description available
    662..1678    +  intron         chimeric intron: chimera between introns from chicken β-actin and rabbit β-globin
   1739..2236    +  CDS            Cfl1: COF1_MOUSE - Experimental evidence at protein level: Swiss-Prot protein existence level 1. Binds to F-actin and exhibits pH-sensitive F-actin depolymerizing activity (PubMed:11809832). In conjunction with the subcortical maternal complex (SCMC), plays an essential role for zygotes to progress beyond the first embryonic cell divisions via regulation of actin dynamics (PubMed:25208553). Required for the centralization of the mitotic spindle and symmetric division of zygotes (PubMed:25208553). Plays a role in the regulation of cell morphology and cytoskeletal organization in epithelial cells (By
   2224..2319    +  CDS            HBB1 (fragment): HBB1_TAPTE - Experimental evidence at protein level: Swiss-Prot protein existence level 1. Involved in oxygen transport from the lung to the various peripheral tissues. From Tapirus terrestris (Lowland tapir) (Brazilian tapir).
   2390..2445    +  polyA_signal   β-globin poly(A) signal: rabbit β-globin polyadenylation signal (Gil and Proudfoot, 1987)
   2830..2846    -  protein_bind   lac operator: The lac repressor binds to the lac operator to inhibit transcription in E. coli. This inhibition can be relieved by adding lactose or isopropyl-β-D-thiogalactopyranoside (IPTG). lac repressor encoded by lacI
   2854..2884    -  promoter       lac promoter: promoter for the E. coli lac operon
   2899..2920    -  protein_bind   CAP binding site: CAP binding activates transcription in the presence of cAMP. E. coli catabolite activator protein
   2933..2972    -  CDS            lacI (fragment): lac repressor; lacI; The lac repressor binds to the lac operator to inhibit transcription in E. coli. This inhibition can be relieved by adding lactose or isopropyl-β-D-thiogalactopyranoside (IPTG).
   2979..3001    +  promoter       SV40 promoter (fragment): SV40 enhancer and early promoter
   3025..3160    +  rep_origin     SV40 ori: SV40 origin of replication
   3180..3314    +  polyA_signal   SV40 poly(A) signal: SV40 polyadenylation signal
   3316..3370    -  CDS            lacI (fragment): lac repressor; lacI; The lac repressor binds to the lac operator to inhibit transcription in E. coli. This inhibition can be relieved by adding lactose or isopropyl-β-D-thiogalactopyranoside (IPTG).
   3553..4141    -  rep_origin     ori: high-copy-number ColE1/pMB1/pBR322/pUC origin of replication
   4312..5172    -  CDS            AmpR: β-lactamase; bla; confers resistance to ampicillin, carbenicillin, and related antibiotics
   5173..5277    -  promoter       AmpR promoter: bla
