[The description below was written by a language model from this plasmid's Addgene catalogue record and pLannotate feature annotations shown in this document.]
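Description:
pCAG-cofilin S3A is a 5.3 kb mammalian expression plasmid built on the pCAG backbone, designed to express a constitutively active form of mouse cofilin-1 (Cfl1). It is propagated in E. coli as a high-copy plasmid through a ColE1/pUC-type origin and is selected with ampicillin via the β-lactamase gene and its native promoter. No mammalian selection marker is annotated, so the construct is suited to transient expression rather than drug-selected stable lines. Remnants of lac regulatory sequence and short lacI fragments appear to be backbone leftovers. An SV40 origin, with a fragment of the SV40 promoter and an SV40 poly(A) signal, is also present and could allow episomal replication in cells that supply large T antigen.

The expression cassette uses the composite CAG promoter: the human cytomegalovirus immediate-early enhancer fused to the chicken β-actin promoter, followed by a chimeric chicken β-actin/rabbit β-globin intron, which together give strong, broadly active transcription in mammalian cells. Downstream lies the Cfl1 coding sequence, followed by rabbit β-globin 3′ sequence and its polyadenylation signal. The short "HBB1 fragment" annotation probably reflects this globin-derived 3′ region rather than a fused tag, and no epitope tag or reporter is recorded.

Cofilin binds F-actin and promotes its depolymerization, and it is normally inactivated by phosphorylation at serine 3. The S3A substitution removes this site, so the protein stays active. The plasmid is therefore useful for testing the effects of unrestrained cofilin activity on actin dynamics and cell morphology. The associated publication concerns the stabilization of primary dendrites during mitral cell remodeling.
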