Addgene plasmid #163604: pCAG-cofilin S3A
Purpose: Expresses constitutively active cofilin in mammalian cells
Depositing lab: Takeshi Imai. Depositing organization: Kyushu University. Publication: BMPR-2 gates activity-dependent stabilization of primary dendrites during mitral cell remodeling. Aihara S, Fujimoto S, Sakaguchi R, Imai T. Cell Rep. 2021 Jun 22;35(12):109276. doi: 10.1016/j.celrep.2021.109276. PubMed 34161760.
Backbone
  Vector backbone: pCAG
  Vector type: Mammalian Expression
Growth in bacteria
  Bacterial resistance: Ampicillin, 100 μg/mL
  Growth temperature: 37°C
  Growth strain: DH5alpha
  Copy number: High Copy
Gene/Insert
  Gene/Insert name: cofilin1
  Species: M. musculus (mouse)
  Insert size (bp): 514
  Mutation: S3A substitution to make cofilin constitutively active.
  Entrez Gene: Cfl1 (a.k.a. Cof)
Resource information
  A portion of this plasmid was derived from a plasmid made by: pCAG vector is derived from Addgene #14797.
Terms and licenses: Academic/Nonprofit Terms; Industry Terms: Not Available to Industry
How to cite: pCAG-cofilin S3A was a gift from Takeshi Imai (Addgene plasmid # 163604 ; http://n2t.net/addgene:163604 ; RRID:Addgene_163604)
